Addgene plasmid #35159: pcDNA5FRT PUR mGSK3AWT
Depositing lab: Jim Woodgett. Depositing organization: Sinai Health System. Publication: Functional redundancy of GSK-3alpha and GSK-3beta in Wnt/beta-catenin signaling shown by using an allelic series of embryonic stem cell lines. Doble BW, Patel S, Wood GA, Kockeritz LK, Woodgett JR. Dev Cell. 2007 Jun;12(6):957-71. 10.1016/j.devcel.2007.04.001 PubMed 17543867.
Backbone
  Vector backbone: pcDNA5/FRT
  Backbone manufacturer: Invitrogen
  Backbone size w/o insert (bp): 5100
  Modifications to backbone: A mammalian expression plasmid containing a single FRT recombination site was created by splicing the CMV promoter, multiple cloning site, polyA signal, and puromycin-resistance cassette from pPUR (Clontech) into the BspEI and Bst11071 sites of pcDNA5/FRT (Invitrogen) to yield pcDNA5/FRT_puro.
  Vector type: Mammalian Expression
  Selectable markers: Puromycin
Growth in bacteria
  Bacterial resistance: Ampicillin, 100 μg/mL
  Growth temperature: 37°C
  Growth strain: DH5alpha
  Copy number: High Copy
Gene/Insert
  Gene/Insert name: GSK-3α (alt name: Gsk3a)
  Species: M. musculus (mouse)
  Entrez Gene: Gsk3a (a.k.a. 2700086H06Rik)
  Promoter: CMV
  Cloning method: Restriction Enzyme; 5′ cloning site KpnI (unknown if destroyed); 3′ cloning site ApaI (unknown if destroyed)
  Sequencing primers: 5′ CMV-Fwd
Terms and licenses: Academic/Nonprofit Terms; Industry Terms
Depositor comments: Please note: this plasmid carries a serine (not alanine) at amino acid position 21. The S21A mutation shown on author's map indicates where the S21 is, for scientists that wish to mutate it.
How to cite: pcDNA5FRT PUR mGSK3AWT was a gift from Jim Woodgett (Addgene plasmid # 35159 ; http://n2t.net/addgene:35159 ; RRID:Addgene_35159)
