[The description below was written by a language model from this plasmid's Addgene catalogue record.]
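Description:
pcDNA5FRT PUR mGSK3AWT is a mammalian expression plasmid carrying wild-type mouse glycogen synthase kinase-3 alpha (Gsk3a) under the control of the CMV promoter. It is built on a modified version of the Invitrogen pcDNA5/FRT backbone, referred to as pcDNA5/FRT_puro. According to the record, this derivative was made by splicing the CMV promoter, multiple cloning site, polyadenylation signal and the puromycin-resistance cassette from pPUR into the BspEI and Bst1107I sites of pcDNA5/FRT. The resulting vector retains a single FRT recombination site and provides puromycin selection in mammalian cells. The Gsk3a coding sequence was inserted by restriction cloning between KpnI and ApaI; whether those sites survive is not recorded. In bacteria the plasmid is maintained at high copy with ampicillin selection.

An FRT site is the target of Flp recombinase, so a vector of this type can in principle be integrated at a matching genomic FRT site in a suitable host cell line, giving single-copy expression from a defined locus, while puromycin allows selection of stable transfectants. The associated study examined functional redundancy of GSK-3 alpha and GSK-3 beta in Wnt/beta-catenin signalling using an allelic series of embryonic stem cell lines, which suggests the construct served to express GSK-3 alpha in such cells, although the record does not spell out the exact use. No epitope tag or reporter is listed. The depositor notes that this plasmid encodes serine at residue 21, i.e. the wild-type sequence; the S21A label on the author's map only marks the position of this residue for those wishing to mutate it.
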