>Addgene plasmid #35159 | pcDNA5FRT PUR mGSK3AWT | addgene partial sequence | sequence record 45170 | CMV-F 5'-CGCAAATGGGCGGTAGGCGTG-3'
CACTGCTTACTGGCTTATCGAAATTAATACGACTCACTATAGGGAGACCCAAGCTGGCTAGCGTTTAAAC
TTAAGCTTGGTACCGCCATGAGCGGCGGCGGGCCTTCGGGAGGCGGCCCTGGGGGCTCGGGCCGGGCGCG
GACCAGCTCGTTCGCGGAGCCAGGAGGCGGAGGCGGAGGTGGTGGCGGCGGCCCCGGGGGCTCGGCCTCT
GGCCCAGGAGGCACTGGCGGCGGGAAAGCGTCAGTCGGGGCTATGGGTGGGGGCGTGGGAGCCTCGAGCT
CCGGGGGTGGCCCCAGCGGCAGCGGCGGAGGAGGCAGCGGTGGCCCCGGCGCGGGCACTAGCTTCCCGCC
GCCGGGAGTGAAGCTGGGCCGTGACAGCGGGAAGGTGACCACAGTGGTAGCCACTGTAGGCCAAGGCCCA
GAGCGTTCCCAAGAAGTGGCTTACACTGACATCAAAGTGATTGGTAATGGCTCATTCGGAGTAGTATACC
AGGCACGGCTGGCAGAGACGAGGGAACTGGTGGCCATCAAGAAGGTTCTTCAGGACAAAAGGTTCAAGAA
CCGAGAACTGCAGATTATGCGTAAGCTGGACCACTGCAATATCGTGAGGCTGCGGTACTTTTTCTACTCC
AGTGGGGAGAAGAAGGACGAGCTGTATTTGAATCTGGTGCTGGAGTATGTGCCCGAGACGGTGTACCGAG
TGGCCCGCCACTTCACCAAGGCCAAGCTGATCACCCCTATCATCTACATCAAGGTGTACATGTACCAGCT
CTTCCGGAGCTTGGCCTACATCCACTCCCAAGGTGTGTGTCACCGTGAC
